Addgene plasmid #38989: CA8
Purpose: Bacterial expression for structure determination; may not be full ORF
Depositing lab: Nicola Burgess-Brown. Depositing organization: University of Oxford.
Backbone
  Vector backbone: pNIC28-Bsa4
  Backbone manufacturer: SGC
  Vector type: Bacterial Expression
Growth in bacteria
  Bacterial resistance: Kanamycin, 50 μg/mL
  Growth temperature: 37°C
  Growth strain: Mach1
  Copy number: Low Copy
Gene/Insert
  Gene/Insert name: CA8 (alt names: carbonic anhydrase VIII; PDB:2W2J)
  Species: H. sapiens (human)
  Insert size (bp): 954
  Entrez Gene: CA8 (a.k.a. CA-RP, CA-VIII, CALS, CAMRQ3, CARP)
  Tag / fusion protein: His Tev (N terminal on insert)
  Cloning method: Ligation Independent Cloning
  Sequencing primers: 5′ T7; 3′ T7-term
Terms and licenses: Academic/Nonprofit Terms; Industry Terms: Not Available to Industry
How to cite: CA8 was a gift from Nicola Burgess-Brown (Addgene plasmid # 38989 ; http://n2t.net/addgene:38989 ; RRID:Addgene_38989)
