[The description below was written by a language model from this plasmid's Addgene catalogue record.]
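Description:
CA8 is a bacterial expression plasmid built on the pNIC28-Bsa4 backbone from the SGC, carrying a 954 bp insert encoding human carbonic anhydrase VIII (also known as CA-VIII, CARP or CA-RP). The insert was introduced by ligation-independent cloning. It is fused at its N-terminus to a histidine tag followed by a TEV protease recognition site, so the recombinant protein can be captured by immobilised metal affinity chromatography and the tag then cleaved off. The plasmid confers kanamycin resistance, is listed as low copy, and is maintained in the Mach1 cloning strain of E. coli. The record does not name the promoter or the origin of replication. However, the listed sequencing primers (T7 forward and T7 terminator reverse) indicate that the insert sits between T7 promoter and terminator sequences. That arrangement would call for an expression host that supplies T7 RNA polymerase.

The stated purpose is protein production in bacteria for structure determination, and the alternative names link the construct to a deposited crystal structure of the protein. The catalogue entry cautions that the insert may not be the full open reading frame. This is typical of structural genomics constructs, where domain boundaries are often trimmed to improve solubility and crystallisation, so the exact residue range should be checked against the sequence before assuming full-length protein. No feature table was supplied, so further elements of the backbone cannot be described from this record.
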