>Addgene plasmid #38989 | CA8 | depositor partial sequence | sequence record 49047 | CA8 sequence 954 bps
ATGCACCATCATCATCATCATTCTTCTGGTGTAGATCTGGGTACCGAGAACCTGTACTTCCAATCCATGG
CGGACCTGAGCTTCATCGAAGATACCGTCGCCTTCCCCGAGAAGGAAGAGGATGAGGAGGAAGAAGAGGA
GGGTGTGGAGTGGGGCTACGAGGAAGGTGTTGAGTGGGGTCTGGTGTTTCCTGATGCTAATGGGGAATAC
CAGTCTCCTATTAACCTAAACTCAAGAGAGGCTAGGTATGACCCCTCGCTGTTGGATGTCCGCCTCTCCC
CAAATTATGTGGTGTGCCGAGACTGTGAAGTCACCAATGATGGACATACCATTCAGGTTATCCTGAAGTC
AAAATCAGTTCTTTCGGGAGGACCATTGCCTCAAGGGCATGAATTTGAACTGTACGAAGTGAGATTTCAC
TGGGGAAGAGAAAACCAGCGTGGTTCTGAGCACACGGTTAATTTCAAAGCTTTTCCCATGGAGCTCCATC
TGATCCACTGGAACTCCACTCTGTTTGGCAGCATTGATGAGGCTGTGGGGAAGCCGCACGGAATCGCCAT
CATTGCTCTGTTTGTTCAGATAGGAAAGGAACATGTTGGCTTGAAGGCTGTGACTGAAATCCTCCAAGAT
ATTCAGTATAAGGGGAAGTCCAAAACAATACCTTGCTTTAATCCTAACACTTTATTACCAGACCCTCTGC
TGCGGGATTACTGGGTGTATGAAGGCTCTCTCACCATCCCACCTTGCAGTGAAGGTGTCACCTGGATATT
ATTCCGATACCCTTTAACTATATCCCAGCTACAGATAGAAGAATTTCGAAGGCTGAGGACACATGTTAAG
GGGGCAGAACTTGTGGAAGGCTGTGATGGGATTTTGGGAGACAACTTTCGGCCCACTCAGCCTCTTAGTG
ACAGAGTCATTAGAGCTGCATTTCAGTGACAGTAAAGGTGGATA
