>Addgene plasmid #38989 | CA8 | addgene partial sequence | sequence record 52877 | T7 5'-TAATACGACTCACTATAGGG-3'
ATTTTGTTTAACTTTAAGAAGGAGATATACATATGCACCATCATCATCATCATTCTTCTGGTGTAGATCT
GGGTACCGAGAACCTGTACTTCCAATCCATGGCGGACCTGAGCTTCATCGAAGATACCGTCGCCTTCCCC
GAGAAGGAAGAGGATGAGGAGGAAGAAGAGGAGGGTGTGGAGTGGGGCTACGAGGAAGGTGTTGAGTGGG
GTCTGGTGTTTCCTGATGCTAATGGGGAATACCAGTCTCCTATTAACCTAAACTCAAGAGAGGCTAGGTA
TGACCCCTCGCTGTTGGATGTCCGCCTCTCCCCAAATTATGTGGTGTGCCGAGACTGTGAAGTCACCAAT
GATGGACATACCATTCAGGTTATCCTGAAGTCAAAATCAGTTCTTTCGGGAGGACCATTGCCTCAAGGGC
ATGAATTTGAACTGTACGAAGTGAGATTTCACTGGGGAAGAGAAAACCAGCGTGGTTCTGAGCACACGGT
TAATTTCAAAGCTTTTCCCATGGAGCTCCATCTGATCCACTGGAACTCCACTCTGTTTGGCAGCATTGAT
GAGGCTGTGGGGAAGCCGCACGGAATCGCCATCATTGCTCTGTTTGTTCAGATAGGAAAGGAACATGTTG
GCTTGAAGGCTGTGACTGAAATCCTCCAAGATATTCAGTATAAGGGGAAGTCCAAAACAATACCTTGCTT
TAATCCTAACACTTTATTACCAGACCCTCTGCTGCGGGATTACTGGGTGTATGAAGGCTCTCTCACCATC
CCACCTTGCAGTGAAGGTGTCACCTGGATATTATTCCGATACCCTT
