>Addgene plasmid #38989 | CA8 | addgene partial sequence | sequence record 53314 | T7_term
GCAGCCGGATCTCAGTGGTGGTGGTGGTGGTGCTCGAGTGCGGCCGCAAGCTTGTCGACGGAGCTCGAAT
TCGGATCCGTATCCACCTTTACTGTCACTGAAATGCAGCTCTAATGACTCTGTCACTAAGAGGCTGAGTG
GGCCGAAAGTTGTCTCCCAAAATCCCATCACAGCCTTCCACAAGTTCTGCCCCCTTAACATGTGTCCTCA
GCCTTCGAAATTCTTCTATCTGTAGCTGGGATATAGTTAAAGGGTATCGGAATAATATCCAGGTGACACC
TTCACTGCAAGGTGGGATGGTGAGAGAGCCTTCATACACCCAGTAATCCCGCAGCAGAGGGTCTGGTAAT
AAAGTGTTAGGATTAAAGCAAGGTATTGTTTTGGACTTCCCCTTATACTGAATATCTTGGAGGATTTCAG
TCACAGCCTTCAAGCCAACATGTTCCTTTCCTATCTGAACAAACAGAGCAATGATGGCGATTCCGTGCGG
CTTCCCCACAGCCTCATCAATGCTGCCAAACAGAGTGGAGTTCCAGTGGATCAGATGGAGCTCCATGGGA
AAAGCTTTGAAATTAACCGTGTGCTCAGAACCACGCTGGTTTTCTCTTCCCCAGTGAAATCTCACTTCGT
ACAGTTCAAATTCATGCCCTTGAGGCAATGGTCCTCCCGAAAGAACTGATTTTGACTTCAGGATAACCTG
AATGGTATGTCCATCATTGGTGACTTCACAGTCTCGGCACACCACATAATTTGGGGAGAGGCGGACATCC
AACAGCGAGGGGTCATACCTAGCCTCTCTTGAGTTTAGGTTAATAGGAGACTGGTATTCCCCATTAGCAT
CAGGAAACACCAGACCCCACTCAACACCTTCCTCGTAGCCCCACTCCACACCCTC
